Addgene plasmid #157178: pD649-HAsp-CEACAM7-COMP5AP-AviTag-9xHis
Purpose: Mammalian expression of cell-surface protein extracellular domain fused to COMP5AP-AviTag-9xHis. Protein is secreted from cells.
Depositing lab: Chris Garcia. Depositing organization: Stanford University. Publication: A Human IgSF Cell-Surface Interactome Reveals a Complex Network of Protein-Protein Interactions. Wojtowicz WM, Vielmetter J, Fernandes RA, Siepe DH, Eastman CL, Chisholm GB, Cox S, Klock H, Anderson PW, Rue SM, Miller JJ, Glaser SM, Bragstad ML, Vance J, Lam AW, Lesley SA, Zinn K, Garcia KC. Cell. 2020 Aug 20;182(4):1027-1043.e17. doi: 10.1016/j.cell.2020.07.025. PubMed 32822567.
Backbone
  Vector backbone: pD649
  Backbone size w/o insert (bp): 7153
  Vector type: Mammalian Expression
Growth in bacteria
  Bacterial resistance: Ampicillin, 100 μg/mL
  Growth temperature: 37°C
  Growth strain: DH5alpha
  Copy number: High Copy
Gene/Insert
  Gene/Insert name: CEACAM7 (alt name: CEAM7)
  Species: H. sapiens (human)
  Insert size (bp): 612
  Entrez Gene: CEACAM7 (a.k.a. CGM2)
  Promoter: CMV/SP6
  Tag / fusion protein: COMP5AP-AviTag-9xHis (C terminal on backbone)
  Cloning method: Restriction Enzyme; 5′ cloning site GCGGCCGC (not destroyed); 3′ cloning site GGCGCGCC (not destroyed)
  Sequencing primers: 5′ ATTTAGGTGACACTATAG; 3′ CGTCGCACTCCATCACGGTG
Resource information
  A portion of this plasmid was derived from a plasmid made by: synthesis by ThermoFisher
Terms and licenses: Academic/Nonprofit Terms; Industry Terms: Not Available to Industry
Depositor comments: Some plasmids in this collection may have an IS4-like element ISVsa5 family transposase upstream of the CMV promoter.
How to cite: pD649-HAsp-CEACAM7-COMP5AP-AviTag-9xHis was a gift from Chris Garcia (Addgene plasmid # 157178 ; http://n2t.net/addgene:157178 ; RRID:Addgene_157178)
