[The description below was written by a language model from this plasmid's Addgene catalogue record and pLannotate feature annotations shown in this document.]
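Description:
pD649-HAsp-CEACAM7-COMP5AP-AviTag-9xHis is a 7.8 kb mammalian expression plasmid built on the pD649 backbone that produces a secreted, multimerised form of the extracellular domain of human CEACAM7 (also known as CGM2). It is maintained in E. coli as a high-copy plasmid through a ColE1/pUC-type origin and selected with ampicillin via the β-lactamase gene. The annotation also picks up an SV40 promoter/EM7 promoter unit driving a puromycin N-acetyltransferase sequence followed by an SV40 polyadenylation signal, which would allow drug selection in mammalian cells. Short matches to KanR, lacZα, ble and f1 ori appear only as fragments and are probably backbone remnants. The depositor notes that some plasmids in this collection may carry an IS4-like transposase insertion upstream of the CMV promoter, but no such element is annotated in this feature table.

The expression cassette is driven by the CMV immediate-early enhancer and promoter, followed by a fragment of CMV intron A and an SP6 promoter that can serve for in vitro transcription or as a sequencing primer site. The open reading frame begins with a signal peptide (named HAsp in the construct title, though the annotation tool matched part of it to an IgH signal sequence). Next comes the roughly 0.6 kb CEACAM7 ectodomain, cloned between NotI and AscI sites that remain intact. Downstream, the backbone supplies the coiled-coil region of rat cartilage oligomeric matrix protein, which pentamerises the fusion, then human placental alkaline phosphatase as an enzymatic reporter. An AviTag for site-specific biotinylation and a polyhistidine tag for purification complete the fusion, and a bGH polyadenylation signal ends the transcript. The high-avidity, AP-tagged protein secreted into culture medium suits detection of weak receptor–ligand binding, consistent with its origin in a human IgSF cell-surface interactome screen.
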