Features (pLannotate 1.2.2; 24 found; start..end, strand, type, name):
    119..143     -  CDS            KanR (fragment): aminoglycoside phosphotransferase; aph(3')-Ia; confers resistance to kanamycin
    254..842     +  rep_origin     ori: high-copy-number ColE1/pMB1/pBR322/pUC origin of replication
   1067..1084    +  terminator     rrnB T2 terminator (fragment): transcription terminator T2 from the E. coli rrnB gene
   1109..1128    -  CDS            lacZα (fragment): LacZα fragment of β-galactosidase; lacZ fragment
   1584..1600    +  protein_bind   lac operator: The lac repressor binds to the lac operator to inhibit transcription in E. coli. This inhibition can be relieved by adding lactose or isopropyl-β-D-thiogalactopyranoside (IPTG). lac repressor encoded by lacI
   1843..2146    +  enhancer       CMV enhancer: human cytomegalovirus immediate early enhancer
   2147..2350    +  promoter       CMV promoter: human cytomegalovirus (CMV) immediate early promoter
   2486..2529    +  intron         CMV intron (fragment): modified intron A from human cytomegalovirus
   2581..2599    +  promoter       SP6 promoter: promoter for bacteriophage SP6 RNA polymerase
   2603..2640    +  CDS            IgH signal sequence (fragment): signal sequence from the mouse immunoglobulin heavy chain variable region
   2740..3366    +  CDS            CEACAM7 (fragment): CEAM7_HUMAN - Also known as CGM2. Experimental evidence at protein level: Swiss-Prot protein existence level 1. From Homo sapiens (Human).
   3457..3636    +  CDS            Comp (fragment): COMP_RAT - Experimental evidence at protein level: Swiss-Prot protein existence level 1. May play a role in the structural integrity of cartilage via its interaction with other extracellular matrix proteins such as the collagens and fibronectin. Can mediate the interaction of chondrocytes with the cartilage extracellular matrix through interaction with cell surface integrin receptors. Could play a role in the pathogenesis of osteoarthritis. Potent suppressor of apoptosis in both primary chondrocytes and transformed cells. Suppresses apoptosis by blocking the activation of caspase-3 and by indu
   3624..5076    +  CDS            SEAP (fragment): secreted alkaline phosphatase from human placenta The natural enzyme has a C-terminal transmembrane sequence that is replaced by a GPI anchor.
   5101..5142    +  CDS            AviTag™ (fragment): peptide tag that allows for enzymatic biotinylation
   5146..5169    +  CDS            8xHis: 8xHis affinity tag
   5315..5426    +  polyA_signal   bGH poly(A) signal: bovine growth hormone polyadenylation signal
   5427..5535    +  rep_origin     f1 ori (fragment): f1 bacteriophage origin of replication; arrow indicates direction of (+) strand synthesis
   5549..5878    +  promoter       SV40 promoter: SV40 enhancer and early promoter
   5926..5973    +  promoter       EM7 promoter: synthetic bacterial promoter&nbsp
   5992..6591    +  CDS            PuroR (fragment): puromycin N-acetyltransferase; pac from Streptomyces; confers resistance to puromycin
   6601..6726    +  CDS            ble (fragment): BLE_KLEPN - Experimental evidence at protein level: Swiss-Prot protein existence level 1. Binding protein with a strong affinity to the bleomycin family of antibiotics. Binds to CL990; an antimitotic-antibiotic compound. From Klebsiella pneumoniae.
   6721..6842    +  polyA_signal   SV40 poly(A) signal: SV40 polyadenylation signal
   6895..7755    -  CDS            AmpR: β-lactamase; bla; confers resistance to ampicillin, carbenicillin, and related antibiotics
   7758..89      -  promoter       AmpR promoter (fragment) (across the origin): bla
>Addgene plasmid #157178 | pD649-HAsp-CEACAM7-COMP5AP-AviTag-9xHis | depositor full sequence | sequence record 303465 | Full Sequence
TTTCAATATTATTGAAGCATTTATCAGGGTTATTGTCTCATGAGCGGATACATATTTGAATGTATTTAGA
AAAATAAACAAATAGGGGTCAGTGTTACAACCAATTAACCAATTCTGAACATTATCGCGAGCCCATTTAT
ACCTGAATATGGCTCATAACACCCCTTGCTCATGACCAAAATCCCTTAACGTGAGTTACGCGCGCGTCGT
TCCACTGAGCGTCAGACCCCGTAGAAAAGATCAAAGGATCTTCTTGAGATCCTTTTTTTCTGCGCGTAAT
CTGCTGCTTGCAAACAAAAAAACCACCGCTACCAGCGGTGGTTTGTTTGCCGGATCAAGAGCTACCAACT
CTTTTTCCGAAGGTAACTGGCTTCAGCAGAGCGCAGATACCAAATACTGTTCTTCTAGTGTAGCCGTAGT
TAGCCCACCACTTCAAGAACTCTGTAGCACCGCCTACATACCTCGCTCTGCTAATCCTGTTACCAGTGGC
TGCTGCCAGTGGCGATAAGTCGTGTCTTACCGGGTTGGACTCAAGACGATAGTTACCGGATAAGGCGCAG
CGGTCGGGCTGAACGGGGGGTTCGTGCACACAGCCCAGCTTGGAGCGAACGACCTACACCGAACTGAGAT
ACCTACAGCGTGAGCTATGAGAAAGCGCCACGCTTCCCGAAGGGAGAAAGGCGGACAGGTATCCGGTAAG
CGGCAGGGTCGGAACAGGAGAGCGCACGAGGGAGCTTCCAGGGGGAAACGCCTGGTATCTTTATAGTCCT
GTCGGGTTTCGCCACCTCTGACTTGAGCGTCGATTTTTGTGATGCTCGTCAGGGGGGCGGAGCCTATGGA
AAAACGCCAGCAACGCGGCCTTTTTACGGTTCCTGGCCTTTTGCTGGCCTTTTGCTCACATGTTCTTTCC
TGCGTTATCCCCTGATTCTGTGGATAACCGTATTACCGCCTTTGAGTGAGCTGATACCGCTCGCCGCAGC
CGAACGACCGAGCGCAGCGAGTCAGTGAGCGAGGAAGCGGAAGGCGAGAGTAGGGAACTGCCAGGCATCA
AACTAAGCAGAAGGCCCCTGACGGATGGCCTTTTTGCGTTTCTACAAACTCTTTCTGTGTTGTAAAACGA
CGGCCAGTCTTAAGCTCGGGCCCCCTGGGCGGTTCTGATAACGAGTAATCGTTAATCCGCAAATAACGTA
AAAACCCGCTTCGGCGGGTTTTTTTATGGGGGGAGTTTAGGGAAAGAGCATTTGTCAGAATATTTAAGGG
CGCCTGTCACTTTGCTTGATATATGAGAATTATTTAACCTTATAAATGAGAAAAAAGCAACGCACTTTAA
ATAAGATACGTTGCTTTTTCGATTGATGAACACCTATAATTAAACTATTCATCTATTATTTATGATTTTT
TGTATATACAATATTTCTAGTTTGTTAAAGAGAATTAAGAAAATAAATCTCGAAAATAATAAAGGGAAAA
TCAGTTTTTGATATCAAAATTATACATGTCAACGATAATACAAAATATAATACAAACTATAAGATGTTAT
CAGTATTTATTATCATTTAGAATAAATTTTGTGTCGCCCTTAATTGTGAGCGGATAACAATTACGAGCTT
CATGCACAGTGGCGTTGACTCAATATTGGCCATTAGCCATATTATTCATTGGTTATATAGCATAAATCAA
TATTGGCTATTGGCCATTGCATACGTTGTATCTATATCATAATATGTACATTTATATTGGCTCATGTCCA
ATATGACCGCCATGTTGGCATTGATTATTGACTAGTTATTAATAGTAATCAATTACGGGGTCATTAGTTC
ATAGCCCATATATGGAGTTCCGCGTTACATAACTTACGGTAAATGGCCCGCCTGGCTGACCGCCCAACGA
CCCCCGCCCATTGACGTCAATAATGACGTATGTTCCCATAGTAACGCCAATAGGGACTTTCCATTGACGT
CAATGGGTGGAGTATTTACGGTAAACTGCCCACTTGGCAGTACATCAAGTGTATCATATGCCAAGTACGC
CCCCTATTGACGTCAATGACGGTAAATGGCCCGCCTGGCATTATGCCCAGTACATGACCTTATGGGACTT
TCCTACTTGGCAGTACATCTACGTATTAGTCATCGCTATTACCATGGTGATGCGGTTTTGGCAGTACATC
AATGGGCGTGGATAGCGGTTTGACTCACGGGGATTTCCAAGTCTCCACCCCATTGACGTCAATGGGAGTT
TGTTTTGGCACCAAAATCAACGGGACTTTCCAAAATGTCGTAACAACTCCGCCCCATTGACGCAAATGGG
CGGTAGGCGTGTACGGTGGGAGGTCTATATAAGCAGAGCTCGTTTAGTGAACCGTCAGATCGCCTGGAGA
CGCCATCCACGCTGTTTTGACCTCCATAGAAGACACCGGGACCGATCCAGCCTCCGCGGCCGGGAACGGT
GCATTGGAACGCGGATTCCCCGTGCCAAGAGTGACGTAAGTACCGCCTATAGAGTCTATAGGCCCACCCC
CTTGGCTTCGTTAGAACGCGGCTACAATTAATACATAACCTTATGTATCATACACATACGATTTAGGTGA
CACTATAGAATAACATCCACTTTGCCTTTCTCTCCACAGGTGTCCACTCCCAGGTCCAACTGCACCTCGG
TTCTATCGAAAACGCGCCTGCTAGCGCCACCATGAAGACCATCATTGCCCTGAGCTACATCTTCTGCCTG
GTGTTCGCTGCGGCCGCCACAAATATCGACGTGGTGCCCTTTAACGTGGCCGAGGGAAAAGAGGTGCTGC
TGGTCGTCCACAACGAGAGCCAGAACCTGTACGGCTACAACTGGTACAAGGGCGAGAGAGTGCACGCCAA
CTACCGGATCATCGGCTACGTGAAGAACATCAGCCAAGAGAACGCCCCTGGACCTGCTCACAACGGCAGA
GAGACAATCTACCCTAACGGCACCCTGCTGATCCAGAACGTGACACACAACGACGCCGGCTTCTACACCC
TGCACGTGATCAAAGAGAACCTGGTCAACGAGGAAGTGACCCGGCAGTTCTACGTGTTCAGCGAGCCTCC
TAAGCCTAGCATCACCAGCAACAACTTCAACCCCGTGGAAAACAAGGACATCGTGGTGCTGACCTGCCAG
CCTGAGACACAGAACACCACCTACCTTTGGTGGGTCAACAACCAGAGCCTGCTGGTGTCTCCTAGACTGC
TGCTGAGCACCGACAACAGAACACTGGTCCTGCTGAGCGCCACCAAGAACGATATCGGCCCCTACGAGTG
CGAGATCCAGAATCCAGTGGGCGCCAGCAGATCCGATCCTGTGACACTGAACGTCCGCTACGAGAGCGTT
GGCGCGCCGGAAGATCAAGTTGATCCAAGATTGATTGATGGCAAGGGCGGATCTCTGGAGGTGCTGTTCC
AGGGACCAGGCGGAAGCGGCAATCCCGGCGGCGATCTGGCCCCCCAGATGCTGCGCGAGCTGCAGGAGAC
CAATGCCGCCCTGCAGGACGTGCGCGAGCTGCTGCGCCACCGCGTGAAGGAGATCACCTTCCTGAAGAAC
ACCGTGATGGAGTGCGACGCCTGCGGTATGCAGCCCTCTAGAGGCTCCGGCTCCATCATCCCAGTTGAGG
AGGAGAACCCGGACTTCTGGAACCGCGAGGCAGCCGAGGCCCTGGGTGCCGCCAAGAAGCTGCAGCCTGC
ACAGACAGCCGCCAAGAACCTCATCATCTTCCTGGGCGATGGGATGGGGGTGTCTACGGTGACAGCTGCC
AGGATCCTAAAAGGGCAGAAGAAGGACAAACTGGGGCCTGAGATACCCCTGGCCATGGACCGCTTCCCAT
ATGTGGCTCTGTCCAAGACATACAATGTAGACAAACATGTGCCAGACAGTGGAGCCACAGCCACGGCCTA
CCTGTGCGGGGTCAAGGGCAACTTCCAGACCATTGGCTTGAGTGCAGCCGCCCGCTTTAACCAGTGCAAC
ACGACACGCGGCAACGAGGTCATCTCCGTGATGAATCGGGCCAAGAAAGCAGGGAAGTCAGTGGGAGTGG
TAACCACCACACGAGTGCAGCACGCCTCGCCAGCCGGCACCTACGCCCACACGGTGAACCGCAACTGGTA
CTCGGACGCCGACGTGCCTGCCTCGGCCCGCCAGGAGGGGTGCCAGGACATCGCTACGCAGCTCATCTCC
AACATGGACATTGACGTGATCCTAGGTGGAGGCCGAAAGTACATGTTTCGCATGGGAACCCCAGACCCTG
AGTACCCAGATGACTACAGCCAAGGTGGGACCAGGCTGGACGGGAAGAATCTGGTGCAGGAATGGCTGGC
GAAGCGCCAGGGTGCCCGGTATGTGTGGAACCGCACTGAGCTCATGCAGGCTTCCCTGGACCCGTCTGTG
ACCCATCTCATGGGTCTCTTTGAGCCTGGAGACATGAAATACGAGATCCACCGAGACTCCACACTGGACC
CCTCCCTGATGGAGATGACAGAGGCTGCCCTGCGCCTGCTGAGCAGGAACCCCCGCGGCTTCTTCCTCTT
CGTGGAGGGTGGTCGCATCGACCATGGTCATCATGAAAGCAGGGCTTACCGGGCACTGACTGAGACGATC
ATGTTCGACGACGCCATTGAGAGGGCGGGCCAGCTCACCAGCGAGGAGGACACGCTGAGCCTCGTCACTG
CCGACCACTCCCACGTCTTCTCCTTCGGAGGCTACCCCCTGCGAGGGAGCTCCATCTTCGGGCTGGCCCC
TGGCAAGGCCCGGGACAGGAAGGCCTACACGGTCCTCCTATACGGAAACGGTCCAGGCTATGTGCTCAAG
GACGGCGCCCGGCCGGATGTTACCGAGAGCGAGAGCGGGAGCCCCGAGTATCGGCAGCAGTCAGCAGTGC
CCCTGGACGAAGAGACCCACGCAGGCGAGGACGTGGCGGTGTTCGCGCGCGGCCCGCAGGCGCACCTGGT
TCACGGCGTGCAGGAGCAGACCTTCATAGCGCACGTCATGGCCTTCGCCGCCTGCCTGGAGCCCTACACC
GCCTGCGACCTGGCGCCCCCCGCCGGCACCACCGACGCCGCGCACCCGGGTGGCGGAGGACTGAACGACA
TCTTCGAGGCTCAGAAAATCGAATGGCACGAACATCACCATCACCATCACCATCACCATTAAGGCCGGCC
TGTAGTCACTGGCACAACGCGTTACCCGGTAAGCCAATCGGGTATACACGGTCGTCATACTGCAGACAGG
GTTCTTCTACTTTGCAAGATAGTCTTGAGTAGTAAAATAAATAGATAGAGAAAATCAGCCTCGACTGTGC
CTTCTAGTTGCCAGCCATCTGTTGTTTGCCCCTCCCCCGTGCCTTCCTTGACCCTGGAAGGTGCCACTCC
CACTGTCCTTTCCTAATAAAATGAGGAAATTGCATCACAACACTCAACCCTATCTCGGTCTATTCTTTTG
ATTTATAAGGGATTTTGCCGATTTCGGCCTATTGGTTAAAAAATGAGCTGATTTAACAAAAATTTAACGC
GAATTAATTCTGTGGAATGTGTGTCAGTTAGGGTGTGGAAAGTCCCCAGGCTCCCCAGCAGGCAGAAGTA
TGCAAAGCATGCATCTCAATTAGTCAGCAACCAGGTGTGGAAAGTCCCCAGGCTCCCCAGCAGGCAGAAG
TATGCAAAGCATGCATCTCAATTAGTCAGCAACCATAGTCCCGCCCCTAACTCCGCCCATCCCGCCCCTA
ACTCCGCCCAGTTCCGCCCATTCTCCGCCCCATGGCTGACTAATTTTTTTTATTTATGCAGAGGCCGAGG
CCGCCTCTGCCTCTGAGCTATTCCAGAAGTAGTGAGGAGGCTTTTTTGGAGGCCTAGGCTTTTGCAAAAA
GCTCCCGGGAGCTTGTATATCCATTTTCGGATCTGATCAGCACGTGTTGACAATTAATCATCGGCATAGT
ATATCGGCATAGTATAATACGACAAGGTGAGGAACTAAACCATGACCGAGTACAAGCCCACGGTGCGCCT
CGCCACCCGCGACGACGTCCCCAGGGCCGTACGCACCCTCGCCGCCGCGTTCGCCGACTACCCCGCCACG
CGCCACACCGTCGATCCGGACCGCCACATCGAGCGGGTCACCGAGCTGCAAGAACTCTTCCTCACGCGCG
TCGGGCTCGACATCGGCAAGGTGTGGGTCGCGGACGACGGCGCCGCGGTGGCGGTCTGGACCACGCCGGA
GAGCGTCGAAGCGGGGGCGGTGTTCGCCGAGATCGGCCCGCGCATGGCCGAGTTGAGCGGTTCCCGGCTG
GCCGCGCAGCAACAGATGGAAGGCCTCCTGGCGCCGCACCGGCCCAAGGAGCCCGCGTGGTTCCTGGCCA
CCGTCGGCGTCTCGCCCGACCACCAGGGCAAGGGTCTGGGCAGCGCCGTCGTGCTCCCCGGAGTGGAGGC
GGCCGAGCGCGCCGGGGTGCCCGCCTTCCTGGAGACATCCGCGCCCCGCAACCTCCCCTTCTACGAGCGG
CTCGGCTTCACCGTCACCGCCGACGTCGAGGTGCCCGAAGGACCGCGCACCTGGTGCATGACCCGCAAGC
CCGGTGCCTGACACGTGCTACGAGATTTCGATTCCACCGCCGCCTTCTATGAAAGGTTGGGCTTCGGAAT
CGTTTTCCGGGACGCCGGCTGGATGATCCTCCAGCGCGGGGATCTCATGCTGGAGTTCTTCGCCCACCCC
AACTTGTTTATTGCAGCTTATAATGGTTACAAATAAAGCAATAGCATCACAAATTTCACAAATAAAGCAT
TTTTTTCACTGCATTCTAGTTGTGGTTTGTCCAAACTCATCAATGTATCTTATCATGTCTGTATACCGTC
GACCTCTAGCTAGAGCTTGGCGTAATCATGGTCATTACCAATGCTTAATCAGTGAGGCACCTATCTCAGC
GATCTGTCTATTTCGTTCATCCATAGTTGCCTGACTCCCCGTCGTGTAGATAACTACGATACGGGAGGGC
TTACCATCTGGCCCCAGCGCTGCGATGATACCGCGAGAACCACGCTCACCGGCTCCGGATTTATCAGCAA
TAAACCAGCCAGCCGGAAGGGCCGAGCGCAGAAGTGGTCCTGCAACTTTATCCGCCTCCATCCAGTCTAT
TAATTGTTGCCGGGAAGCTAGAGTAAGTAGTTCGCCAGTTAATAGTTTGCGCAACGTTGTTGCCATCGCT
ACAGGCATCGTGGTGTCACGCTCGTCGTTTGGTATGGCTTCATTCAGCTCCGGTTCCCAACGATCAAGGC
GAGTTACATGATCCCCCATGTTGTGCAAAAAAGCGGTTAGCTCCTTCGGTCCTCCGATCGTTGTCAGAAG
TAAGTTGGCCGCAGTGTTATCACTCATGGTTATGGCAGCACTGCATAATTCTCTTACTGTCATGCCATCC
GTAAGATGCTTTTCTGTGACTGGTGAGTACTCAACCAAGTCATTCTGAGAATAGTGTATGCGGCGACCGA
GTTGCTCTTGCCCGGCGTCAATACGGGATAATACCGCGCCACATAGCAGAACTTTAAAAGTGCTCATCAT
TGGAAAACGTTCTTCGGGGCGAAAACTCTCAAGGATCTTACCGCTGTTGAGATCCAGTTCGATGTAACCC
ACTCGTGCACCCAACTGATCTTCAGCATCTTTTACTTTCACCAGCGTTTCTGGGTGAGCAAAAACAGGAA
GGCAAAATGCCGCAAAAAAGGGAATAAGGGCGACACGGAAATGTTGAATACTCATATTCTTCCTT
