>Addgene plasmid #157178 | pD649-HAsp-CEACAM7-COMP5AP-AviTag-9xHis | depositor partial sequence | sequence record 303466 | insert (extracellular domain)
ACAAATATCGACGTGGTGCCCTTTAACGTGGCCGAGGGAAAAGAGGTGCTGCTGGTCGTCCACAACGAGA
GCCAGAACCTGTACGGCTACAACTGGTACAAGGGCGAGAGAGTGCACGCCAACTACCGGATCATCGGCTA
CGTGAAGAACATCAGCCAAGAGAACGCCCCTGGACCTGCTCACAACGGCAGAGAGACAATCTACCCTAAC
GGCACCCTGCTGATCCAGAACGTGACACACAACGACGCCGGCTTCTACACCCTGCACGTGATCAAAGAGA
ACCTGGTCAACGAGGAAGTGACCCGGCAGTTCTACGTGTTCAGCGAGCCTCCTAAGCCTAGCATCACCAG
CAACAACTTCAACCCCGTGGAAAACAAGGACATCGTGGTGCTGACCTGCCAGCCTGAGACACAGAACACC
ACCTACCTTTGGTGGGTCAACAACCAGAGCCTGCTGGTGTCTCCTAGACTGCTGCTGAGCACCGACAACA
GAACACTGGTCCTGCTGAGCGCCACCAAGAACGATATCGGCCCCTACGAGTGCGAGATCCAGAATCCAGT
GGGCGCCAGCAGATCCGATCCTGTGACACTGAACGTCCGCTACGAGAGCGTT
